Addgene plasmid #68253: pICSL11057
Purpose: Level 1 Golden Gate Cassette: sgRNA cassette targeting PM19_1 in barley
Depositing lab: Nicola Patron. Depositing organization: Sainsbury Laboratory, Norwich. Publication: Induction of targeted, heritable mutations in barley and Brassica oleracea using RNA-guided Cas9 nuclease. Lawrenson T, Shorinola O, Stacey N, Li C, Ostergaard L, Patron N, Uauy C, Harwood W. Genome Biol. 2015 Nov 30;16(1):258. doi: 10.1186/s13059-015-0826-7. PubMed 26616834.
Backbone
  Vector backbone: pICH47761 (AddGene #48003)
  Total vector size (bp): 4875
  Vector type: Plant Expression, Synthetic Biology
Growth in bacteria
  Bacterial resistance: Ampicillin, 100 μg/mL
  Growth temperature: 37°C
  Growth strain: DH5alpha
  Growth instructions: Can also be grown in Agrobacterium tumefaciens GV3101/ LBA4404. Will be low copy in this species.
  Copy number: High Copy
Gene/Insert
  Gene/Insert name: Promote:TaU6+sgRNA HvPM19_1
  Species: Triticum aestivum (wheat) and synthetic
  Insert size (bp): 507
  Cloning method: Restriction Enzyme; 5′ cloning site BsaI (destroyed during cloning); 3′ cloning site BsaI (destroyed during cloning)
  Sequencing primers: 5′ GAACCCTGTGGTTGGCATGCACATAC; 3′ CTGGTGGCAGGATATATTGTGGTG
Resource information
  A portion of this plasmid was derived from a plasmid made by: A portion of this gene came from AddGene #46966. A gift from Sophien Kamoun.
Terms and licenses: Academic/Nonprofit Terms; Industry Terms: Not Available to Industry
Depositor comments: Target seq: GCTCTCCACTCTGGGCTCTT
How to cite: pICSL11057 was a gift from Nicola Patron (Addgene plasmid # 68253 ; http://n2t.net/addgene:68253 ; RRID:Addgene_68253)
