[The description below was written by a language model from this plasmid's Addgene catalogue record and pLannotate feature annotations shown in this document.]
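Description:
pICSL11057 is a Level 1 Golden Gate (MoClo-type) cassette plasmid of 4,875 bp built in the pICH47761 acceptor backbone and classed as a plant expression and synthetic biology vector. Its 507 bp insert joins a wheat (Triticum aestivum) U6 promoter to a synthetic single guide RNA directed at the barley gene HvPM19_1. The feature table annotates the Streptococcus pyogenes Cas9 guide RNA scaffold, although the TaU6 promoter and the target-specific spacer upstream of it were not picked up by the automated annotation. U6 promoters are RNA polymerase III promoters, which suits them to producing short, uncapped transcripts such as guide RNAs. The insert was assembled through BsaI sites that were destroyed in the process, as is normal for Type IIS Golden Gate cloning. Part of the insert derives from an earlier sgRNA template plasmid. A short attB2 fragment and a TetR fragment are also annotated, and they appear to be vestigial sequence rather than functional parts.

The backbone is a binary-type vector. The cassette sits between nopaline C58 left and right T-DNA border repeats, and the plasmid carries two replication systems. A ColE1/pUC-type origin gives high copy number in E. coli, while the IncP oriV with its trfA replication initiator allows low-copy maintenance in Agrobacterium tumefaciens. Selection is by ampicillin through β-lactamase expressed from its own promoter. As a Level 1 module, the plasmid is intended to be combined with other transcription units, such as a Cas9 expression cassette and a plant selectable marker, in a higher-level multigene construct. The associated work used RNA-guided Cas9 to induce targeted, heritable mutations in barley and Brassica oleracea.
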