Features (pLannotate 1.2.2; 10 found; start..end, strand, type, name):
    387..462     +  misc_RNA       gRNA scaffold: guide RNA scaffold for the Streptococcus pyogenes CRISPR/Cas9 system
    474..495     -  protein_bind   attB2 (fragment): mutant version of attB; recombination site for the Gateway® BP reaction BP Clonase™
    549..573     +  misc_feature   RB T-DNA repeat: right border repeat from nopaline C58 T-DNA
    685..705     -  CDS            TetR (fragment): tetracycline resistance regulatory protein; tetR
    732..1877    -  CDS            trfA: TRFA_ECOLX - Experimental evidence at protein level: Swiss-Prot protein existence level 1. Also involved in plasmid copy number control, promoting intermolecular coupling of protein bound iterons at oriV, which inhibits replication initiation. From Escherichia coli.
   2213..2801    -  rep_origin     ori: high-copy-number ColE1/pMB1/pBR322/pUC origin of replication
   2972..3832    -  CDS            AmpR: β-lactamase; bla; confers resistance to ampicillin, carbenicillin, and related antibiotics
   3833..3937    -  promoter       AmpR promoter: bla
   4024..4655    -  rep_origin     oriV: incP origin of replication
   4747..4771    +  misc_feature   LB T-DNA repeat: left border repeat from nopaline C58 T-DNA
>Addgene plasmid #68253 | pICSL11057 | depositor full sequence | sequence record 119198 | pICSL11057 sequence 4875 bps
GGAGGACCAAGCCCGTTATTCTGACAGTTCTGGTGCTCAACACATTTATATTTATCAAGGAGCACATTGT
TACTCACTGCTAGGAGGGAATCGAACTAGGAATATTGATCAGAGGAACTACGAGAGAGCTGAAGATAACT
GCCCTCTAGCTCTCACTGATCTGGGTCGCATAGTGAGATGCAGCCCACGTGAGTTCAGCAACGGTCTAGC
GCTGGGCTTTTAGGCCCGCATGATCGGGCTTTTGTCGGGTGGTCGACGTGTTCACGATTGGGGAGAGCAA
CGCAGCAGTTCCTCTTAGTTTAGTCCCACCTCGCCTGTCCAGCAGAGTTCTGACCGGTTTATAAACTCGC
TTGCTGCATCAGACTTGCTCTCCACTCTGGGCTCTTGTTTTAGAGCTAGAAATAGCAAGTTAAAATAAGG
CTAGTCCGTTATCAACTTGAAAAAGTGGCACCGAGTCGGTGCTTTTTTTCTAGACCCAGCTTTCTTGTAC
AAAGTTGGCATTACGCTCAGATTGTCTTCTGCACGAAGTGGTTTAAACTATCAGTGTTTGACAGGATATA
TTGGCGGGTAAACCTAAGAGAAAAGAGCGTTTATTAGAATAATCGGATATTTAAAAGGGCGTGAAAAGGT
TTATCCGTTCGTCCATTTGTATGTGCATGCCAACCACAGGGTTCCCCAGATCAGGCGCTGGCTGCTGAAC
CCCCAGCCGGAACTGACCCCACAAGGCCCTAGCGTTTGCAATGCACCAGGTCATCATTGACCCAGGCGTG
TTCCACCAGGCCGCTGCCTCGCAACTCTTCGCAGGCTTCGCCGACCTGCTCGCGCCACTTCTTCACGCGG
GTGGAATCCGATCCGCACATGAGGCGGAAGGTTTCCAGCTTGAGCGGGTACGGCTCCCGGTGCGAGCTGA
AATAGTCGAACATCCGTCGGGCCGTCGGCGACAGCTTGCGGTACTTCTCCCATATGAATTTCGTGTAGTG
GTCGCCAGCAAACAGCACGACGATTTCCTCGTCGATCAGGACCTGGCAACGGGACGTTTTCTTGCCACGG
TCCAGGACGCGGAAGCGGTGCAGCAGCGACACCGATTCCAGGTGCCCAACGCGGTCGGACGTGAAGCCCA
TCGCCGTCGCCTGTAGGCGCGACAGGCATTCCTCGGCCTTCGTGTAATACCGGCCATTGATCGACCAGCC
CAGGTCCTGGCAAAGCTCGTAGAACGTGAAGGTGATCGGCTCGCCGATAGGGGTGCGCTTCGCGTACTCC
AACACCTGCTGCCACACCAGTTCGTCATCGTCGGCCCGCAGCTCGACGCCGGTGTAGGTGATCTTCACGT
CCTTGTTGACGTGGAAAATGACCTTGTTTTGCAGCGCCTCGCGCGGGATTTTCTTGTTGCGCGTGGTGAA
CAGGGCAGAGCGGGCCGTGTCGTTTGGCATCGCTCGCATCGTGTCCGGCCACGGCGCAATATCGAACAAG
GAAAGCTGCATTTCCTTGATCTGCTGCTTCGTGTGTTTCAGCAACGCGGCCTGCTTGGCCTCGCTGACCT
GTTTTGCCAGGTCCTCGCCGGCGGTTTTTCGCTTCTTGGTCGTCATAGTTCCTCGCGTGTCGATGGTCAT
CGACTTCGCCAAACCTGCCGCCTCCTGTTCAAGACGACGCGAACGCTCCACGGCGGCCGATGGCGCGGGC
AGGGCAGGGGGAGCCAGTTGCACGCTGTCGCGCTCGATCTTGGCCGTAGCTTGCTGGACCATCGAGCCGA
CGGACTGGAAGGTTTCGCGGGGCGCACGCATGACGGTGCGGCTTGCGATGGTTTCGGCATCCTCGGCGGA
AAACCCCGCGTCGATCAGTTCTTGCCTGTATGCCTTCCGGTCAAACGTCCGATTCATTCACCCTCCTTGC
GGGATTGCCCCGACTCACGCCGGGGCAATGTGCCCTTATTCCTGATTTGACCCGCCTGGTGCCTTGGTGT
CCAGATAATCCACCTTATCGGCAATGAAGTCGGTCCCGTAGACCGTCTGGCCGTCCTTCTCGTACTTGGT
ATTCCGAATCTTGCCCTGCACGAATACCAGCGACCCCTTGCCCAAATACTTGCCGTGGGCCTCGGCCTGA
GAGCCAAAACACTTGATGCGGAAGAAGTCGGTGCGCTCCTGCTTGTCGCCGGCATCGTTGCGCCACATCT
AGGATCTGCCAGGAACCGTAAAAAGGCCGCGTTGCTGGCGTTTTTCCATAGGCTCCGCCCCCCTGACGAG
CATCACAAAAATCGACGCTCAAGTCAGAGGTGGCGAAACCCGACAGGACTATAAAGATACCAGGCGTTTC
CCCCTGGAAGCTCCCTCGTGCGCTCTCCTGTTCCGACCCTGCCGCTTACCGGATACCTGTCCGCCTTTCT
CCCTTCGGGAAGCGTGGCGCTTTCTCATAGCTCACGCTGTAGGTATCTCAGTTCGGTGTAGGTCGTTCGC
TCCAAGCTGGGCTGTGTGCACGAACCCCCCGTTCAGCCCGACCGCTGCGCCTTATCCGGTAACTATCGTC
TTGAGTCCAACCCGGTAAGACACGACTTATCGCCACTGGCAGCAGCCACTGGTAACAGGATTAGCAGAGC
GAGGTATGTAGGCGGTGCTACAGAGTTCTTGAAGTGGTGGCCTAACTACGGCTACACTAGAAGAACAGTA
TTTGGTATCTGCGCTCTGCTGAAGCCAGTTACCTTCGGAAAAAGAGTTGGTAGCTCTTGATCCGGCAAAC
AAACCACCGCTGGTAGCGGTGGTTTTTTTGTTTGCAAGCAGCAGATTACGCGCAGAAAAAAAGGATCTCA
AGAAGATCCTTTGATCTTTTCTACGGGGTCTGACGCTCAGTGGAACGAAAACTCACGTTAAGGGATTTTG
GTCATGAGATTATCAAAAAGGATCTTCACCTAGATCCTTTTAAATTAAAAATGAAGTTTTAAATCAATCT
AAAGTATATATGAGTAAACTTGGTCTGACAGTTACCAATGCTTAATCAGTGAGGCACCTATCTCAGCGAT
CTGTCTATTTCGTTCATCCATAGTTGCCTGACTCCCCGTCGTGTAGATAACTACGATACGGGAGGGCTTA
CCATCTGGCCCCAGTGCTGCAATGATACCGCGAGAACCACGCTCACCGGCTCCAGATTTATCAGCAATAA
ACCAGCCAGCCGGAAGGGCCGAGCGCAGAAGTGGTCCTGCAACTTTATCCGCCTCCATCCAGTCTATTAA
TTGTTGCCGGGAAGCTAGAGTAAGTAGTTCGCCAGTTAATAGTTTGCGCAACGTTGTTGCCATTGCTACA
GGCATCGTGGTGTCACGCTCGTCGTTTGGTATGGCTTCATTCAGCTCCGGTTCCCAACGATCAAGGCGAG
TTACATGATCCCCCATGTTGTGCAAAAAAGCGGTTAGCTCCTTCGGTCCTCCGATCGTTGTCAGAAGTAA
GTTGGCCGCAGTGTTATCACTCATGGTTATGGCAGCACTGCATAATTCTCTTACTGTCATGCCATCCGTA
AGATGCTTTTCTGTGACTGGTGAGTACTCAACCAAGTCATTCTGAGAATAGTGTATGCGGCGACCGAGTT
GCTCTTGCCCGGCGTCAATACGGGATAATACCGCGCCACATAGCAGAACTTTAAAAGTGCTCATCATTGG
AAAACGTTCTTCGGGGCGAAAACTCTCAAGGATCTTACCGCTGTTGAGATCCAGTTCGATGTAACCCACT
CGTGCACCCAACTGATCTTCAGCATCTTTTACTTTCACCAGCGTTTCTGGGTGAGCAAAAACAGGAAGGC
AAAATGCCGCAAAAAAGGGAATAAGGGCGACACGGAAATGTTGAATACTCATACTCTTCCTTTTTCAATA
TTATTGAAGCATTTATCAAGGTTATTGTCTCATGAGCGGATACATATTTGAATGTATTTAGAAAAATAAA
CAAATAGGGGTTCCGCGCACGAATTGGCCAGCGCTGCCATTTTTGGGGTGAGGCCGTTCGCGGCCGAGGG
GCGCAGCCCCTGGGGGGATGGGAGGCCCGCGTTAGCGGGCCGGGAGGGTTCGAGAAGGGGGGGCACCCCC
CTTCGGCGTGCGCGGTCACGCGCACAGGGCGCAGCCCTGGTTAAAAACAAGGTTTATAAATATTGGTTTA
AAAGCAGGTTAAAAGACAGGTTAGCGGTGGCCGAAAAACGGGCGGAAACCCTTGCAAATGCTGGATTTTC
TGCCTGTGGACAGCCCCTCAAATGTCAATAGGTGCGCCCCTCATCTGTCAGCACTCTGCCCCTCAAGTGT
CAAGGATCGCGCCCCTCATCTGTCAGTAGTCGCGCCCCTCAAGTGTCAATACCGCAGGGCACTTATCCCC
AGGCTTGTCCACATCATCTGTGGGAAACTCGCGTAAAATCAGGCGTTTTCGCCGATTTGCGAGGCTGGCC
AGCTCCACGTCGCCGGCCGAAATCGAGCCTGCCCCTCATCTGTCAACGCCGCGCCGGGTGAGTCGGCCCC
TCAAGTGTCAACGTCCGCCCCTCATCTGTCAGTGAGGGCCAAGTTTTCCGCGAGGTATCCACAACGCCGG
CGGCCGCGGTGTCTCGCACACGGCTTCGACGGCGTTTCTGGCGCGTTTGCAGGGCCATAGACGGCCGCCA
GCCCAGCGGCGAGGGCAACCAGCCCGGTGAGCGTCGCAAAGGAGATCCTGATCTGACTGATGGGCTGCCT
GTATCGAGTGGTGATTTTGTGCCGAGCTGCCGGTCGGGGAGCTGTTGGCTGGCTGGTGGCAGGATATATT
GTGGTGTAAACAAATTGACGCTTAGACAACTTAATAACACATTGCGGACGTTTTTAATGTACTGGGGTGG
ATGCAGTGGGCCCCACTCTGTGAAGACAATTACGAATTCCCATGG
