>Addgene plasmid #68253 | pICSL11057 | addgene partial sequence | sequence record 122197 | LB-F1 5'-gtggtgtaaacaaattgacgc-3'
AGGACCAAGCCCGTTATTCTGACAGTTCTGGTGCTCAACACATTTATATTTATCAAGGAGCACATTGTTA
CTCACTGCTAGGAGGGAATCGAACTAGGAATATTGATCAGAGGAACTACGAGAGAGCTGAAGATAACTGC
CCTCTAGCTCTCACTGATCTGGGTCGCATAGTGAGATGCAGCCCACGTGAGTTCAGCAACGGTCTAGCGC
TGGGCTTTTAGGCCCGCATGATCGGGCTTTTGTCGGGTGGTCGACGTGTTCACGATTGGGGAGAGCAACG
CAGCAGTTCCTCTTAGTTTAGTCCCACCTCGCCTGTCCAGCAGAGTTCTGACCGGTTTATAAACTCGCTT
GCTGCATCAGACTTGCTCTCCACTCTGGGCTCTTGTTTTAGAGCTAGAAATAGCAAGTTAAAATAAGGCT
AGTCCGTTATCAACTTGAAAAA
