>Addgene plasmid #68253 | pICSL11057 | addgene partial sequence | sequence record 122200 | RB-F1 5'-ggataaaccttttcacgccc-3'
GCAGAAGACAATCTGAGCGTAATGCCAACTTTGTACAAGAAAGCTGGGTCTAGAAAAAAAGCACCGACTC
GGTGCCACTTTTTCAAGTTGATAACGGACTAGCCTTATTTTAACTTGCTATTTCTAGCTCTAAAACAAGA
GCCCAGAGTGGAGAGCAAGTCTGATGCAGCAAGCGAGTTTATAAACCGGTCAGAACTCTGCTGGACAGGC
GAGGTGGGACTAAACTAAGAGGAACTGCTGCGTTGCTCTCCCCAATCGTGAACACGTCGACCACCCGACA
AAAGCCCGATCATGCGGGCCTAAAAGCCCAGCGCTAGACCGTTGCTGAACTCACGTGGGCTGCATCTCAC
TATGCGACCCAGATCAGTGAGAGCTAGAGGGCAGTTATCTTCAGCTCTCTCGTAGTTCCTCTGATCAATA
TTCCTAGTTCGATTCCCTCCTAGCAGTGAGTAACAATGTGCTCCTTGATAAATATAAATGTGTTGAGCAC
CAGAACTGTCAGAATAACGGGCTTGGTCCTCCCCATGGGAATTCGTAATTGTCTTCACAGAGTGGGGCCC
ACTGCATCCACCCCAGTACATTAAAAACGTCCGCAATGTGTTATTAAGTTGTCTAAGCGTCAATTTGTTT
ACACCACAATATATCCTGCCACCAGCCAGCCAACAGCTCCCCGACCGGCAGCTCGGCACAA
